Addgene plasmid #164438: pTwist-WIV1-CoV
Purpose: Encodes WIV1-CoV Spike Protein for pseudovirus production
Depositing lab: Alejandro Balazs. Depositing organization: Massachusetts General Hospital. Publication: COVID-19-neutralizing antibodies predict disease severity and survival. Garcia-Beltran WF, Lam EC, Astudillo MG, Yang D, Miller TE, Feldman J, Hauser BM, Caradonna TM, Clayton KL, Nitido AD, Murali MR, Alter G, Charles RC, Dighe A, Branda JA, Lennerz JK, Lingwood D, Schmidt AG, Iafrate AJ, Balazs AB. Cell. 2021 Jan 21;184(2):476-488.e11. doi: 10.1016/j.cell.2020.12.015. Epub 2020 Dec 15. PubMed 33412089.
Backbone
  Vector backbone: pTwist
  Backbone manufacturer: Twist
  Vector type: Mammalian Expression
Growth in bacteria
  Bacterial resistance: Ampicillin, 100 μg/mL
  Growth temperature: 37°C
  Growth strain: DH5alpha
  Copy number: High Copy
Gene/Insert
  Gene/Insert name: WIV1-CoV Spike
Terms and licenses: Academic/Nonprofit Terms; Industry Terms: Not Available to Industry
How to cite: pTwist-WIV1-CoV was a gift from Alejandro Balazs (Addgene plasmid # 164438 ; http://n2t.net/addgene:164438 ; RRID:Addgene_164438)
