[The description below was written by a language model from this plasmid's Addgene catalogue record and pLannotate feature annotations shown in this document.]
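Description:
pTwist-WIV1-CoV is a mammalian expression plasmid built on the commercial pTwist backbone that encodes the spike glycoprotein of WIV1-CoV, a SARS-related coronavirus, for use in pseudovirus production. It is propagated in E. coli as a high-copy plasmid through a ColE1/pUC-type origin and selected with ampicillin via a full-length β-lactamase gene. A short additional β-lactamase fragment is also annotated, apparently a remnant of backbone construction.

The expression cassette is driven by the CMV immediate-early enhancer together with CMV promoter elements (the annotation tool calls only a short fragment and a truncated CMVd2 form). This is followed by an internally truncated human β-globin intron, which generally improves mRNA processing and expression. The roughly 3.75 kb spike open reading frame comes next. The automated annotation matches it to the SARS-CoV spike, reflecting homology, while the catalogue entry identifies it as WIV1-CoV spike. No epitope tags or reporters are annotated. A WPRE lies downstream of the coding sequence to enhance transcript stability and export. An SV40 polyadenylation signal is also annotated there, although on the opposite strand. Bacterial T7 and rrnG terminators and 5' and 3' β-globin insulator elements flank the unit, helping isolate it from neighbouring transcription. A separate SV40 early promoter–neo–bGH poly(A) cassette would permit G418 selection in mammalian cells.

The plasmid is intended to be transfected into producer cells so that spike is displayed on pseudotyped viral particles. The associated study concerns neutralizing antibody responses in COVID-19. The record does not specify the packaging system used alongside it.
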