Features (pLannotate 1.2.2; 21 found; start..end, strand, type, name):
     40..111     +  misc_feature   5' β-globin insulator: insulator upstream of the human β-globin locus (Farrell et al., 2002)
    116..162     -  terminator     T7 terminator: transcription terminator for bacteriophage T7 RNA polymerase
    180..228     -  polyA_signal   poly(A) signal: synthetic polyadenylation signal
    309..612     +  enhancer       CMV enhancer: human cytomegalovirus immediate early enhancer
    685..702     -  promoter       CMV promoter (fragment): human cytomegalovirus (CMV) immediate early promoter
    765..816     +  promoter       CMVd2 promoter: truncated human cytomegalovirus (CMV) immediate early promoter that yields moderately reduced expression relative to the full-length promoter
    950..1425    +  intron         β-globin intron: internally truncated intron from human β-globin
   1499..5251    +  CDS            S: SPIKE_SARS - Experimental evidence at protein level: Swiss-Prot protein existence level 1. [Spike protein S2']: Acts as a viral fusion peptide which is unmasked following S2 cleavage occurring upon virus endocytosis. From Severe acute respiratory syndrome coronavirus (SARS-CoV).
   5325..5913    +  misc_feature   WPRE: woodchuck hepatitis virus posttranscriptional regulatory element
   5966..6087    -  polyA_signal   SV40 poly(A) signal: SV40 polyadenylation signal
   6110..6179    -  CDS            large T antigen (fragment): large T antigen from SV40 (simian virus 40)
   6202..6248    +  terminator     T7 terminator: transcription terminator for bacteriophage T7 RNA polymerase
   6278..6414    +  terminator     rrnG terminator: transcription terminator from the E. coli ribosomal RNA rrnG operon (Albrechtsen et al., 1991)
   6459..6530    +  misc_feature   3' β-globin insulator: insulator downstream of the human β-globin locus (Farrell et al., 2002)
   6575..6771    +  promoter       SV40 promoter: SV40 early promoter
   6785..7576    +  CDS            neo: KKA2_KLEPN - Also known as kan, nptII. Experimental evidence at protein level: Swiss-Prot protein existence level 1. Resistance to kanamycin, neomycin, paromomycin, ribostamycin, butirosin and gentamicin B. From Klebsiella pneumoniae.
   7590..7814    +  polyA_signal   bGH poly(A) signal: bovine growth hormone polyadenylation signal
   8010..8598    -  rep_origin     ori: high-copy-number ColE1/pMB1/pBR322/pUC origin of replication
   8770..8834    -  CDS            bla(M) (fragment): β-lactamase lacking the signal sequence; bla(M); allows cytosolic expression of β-lactamase
   9344..10204   +  CDS            AmpR: β-lactamase; bla; confers resistance to ampicillin, carbenicillin, and related antibiotics
  10217..10353   +  terminator     rrnG terminator: transcription terminator from the E. coli ribosomal RNA rrnG operon (Albrechtsen et al., 1991)
>Addgene plasmid #164438 | pTwist-WIV1-CoV | addgene full sequence | sequence record 323772 | Addgene NGS Result
TCGTCAGCTTACCTTTTTGGCAGCGATCGCGGCTCCCGACATCTTGGACCATTAGCTCCACAGGTATCTT
CTTCCCTCTAGTGGTCATAACAGCAGCTTCAGCTACCTCTCAATTCAAAAAACCCCTCAAGACCCGTTTA
GAGGCCCCAAGGGGTTATGCTATCAATCGTTGCGTTACACACACAAAAAACCAACACACATCCATCTTCG
ATGGATAGCGATTTTATTATCTAACTGCTGATCGAGTGTAGCCAGATCTAGTAATCAATTACGGGGTCAT
TAGTTCATAGCCCATATATGGAGTTCCGCGTTACATAACTTACGGTAAATGGCCCGCCTGGCTGACCGCC
CAACGACCCCCGCCCATTGACGTCAATAATGACGTATGTTCCCATAGTAACGCCAATAGGGACTTTCCAT
TGACGTCAATGGGTGGAGTATTTACGGTAAACTGCCCACTTGGCAGTACATCAAGTGTATCATATGCCAA
GTACGCCCCCTATTGACGTCAATGACGGTAAATGGCCCGCCTGGCATTATGCCCAGTACATGACCTTATG
GGACTTTCCTACTTGGCAGTACATCTACGTATTAGTCATCGCTATTACCATGCTGATGCGGTTTTGGCAG
TACATCAATGGGCGTGGATAGCGGTTTGACTCACGGGGATTTCCAAGTCTCCACCCCATTGACGTCAATG
GGAGTTTGTTTTGGCACCAAAATCAACGGGACTTTCCAAAATGTCGTAACAACTCCGCCCCATTGACGCA
AATGGGCGGTAGGCGTGTACGGTGGGAGGTCTATATAAGCAGAGCTGGTTTAGTGAACCGTCAGATCGCC
TGGAGACGCCATCCACGCTGTTTTGACCTCCATAGAAGACACCGGGACCGATCCAGCCTCCCCTCGAAGC
TTACATGTGGTACCGAGCTCGGATCCTGAGAACTTCAGGGTGAGTCTATGGGACCCTTGATGTTTTCTTT
CCCCTTCTTTTCTATGGTTAAGTTCATGTCATAGGAAGGGGAGAAGTAACAGGGTACACATATTGACCAA
ATCAGGGTAATTTTGCATTTGTAATTTTAAAAAATGCTTTCTTCTTTTAATATACTTTTTTGTTTATCTT
ATTTCTAATACTTTCCCTAATCTCTTTCTTTCAGGGCAATAATGATACAATGTATCATGCCTCTTTGCAC
CATTCTAAAGAATAACAGTGATAATTTCTGGGTTAAGGCAATAGCAATATTTCTGCATATAAATATTTCT
GCATATAAATTGTAACTGATGTAAGAGGTTTCATATTGCTAATAGCAGCTACAATCCAGCTACCATTCTG
CTTTTATTTTATGGTTGGGATAAGGCTGGATTATTCTGAGTCCAAGCTAGGCCCTTTTGCTAATCATGTT
CATACCTCTTATCTTCCTCCCACAGCTCCTGGGCAACGTGCTGGTCTGTGTGCTGGCCCATCACTTTGGC
AAAGGCGGCCGCCATGAAATTGCTGGTACTGGTCTTTGCGACACTCGTGTCAAGCTATACCATCGAAAAG
TGTCTTGACTTCGATGATCGGACACCCCCGGCCAATACCCAGTTCCTGTCAAGCCACCGAGGGGTCTATT
ACCCGGACGATATTTTCAGAAGCAATGTACTGCATTTGGTACAGGACCACTTTCTCCCTTTTGATTCCAA
TGTTACTAGGTTTATCACTTTTGGGCTTAATTTCGACAATCCTATAATTCCTTTCAAAGATGGCATCTAC
TTCGCTGCTACTGAAAAGTCCAACGTTATTAGAGGCTGGGTGTTTGGATCAACAATGAATAACAAGTCTC
AATCCGTCATCATAATGAACAATAGTACCAACCTTGTAATCCGGGCTTGCAATTTTGAATTGTGCGACAA
TCCTTTCTTTGTTGTGCTCAAGAGCAACAATACACAAATTCCTAGCTACATCTTTAATAATGCCTTCAAC
TGTACTTTCGAGTATGTGAGCAAAGACTTTAATCTTGACCTCGGCGAGAAGCCCGGAAACTTCAAAGATT
TGCGCGAATTTGTGTTTAGAAACAAAGACGGCTTCCTGCACGTCTACTCCGGCTATCAACCAATCAGCGC
GGCCAGCGGGTTGCCAACTGGCTTTAATGCGCTCAAGCCTATTTTCAAGCTCCCGCTGGGAATCAACATT
ACTAATTTCCGCACCCTGCTCACCGCTTTTCCCCCTCGCCCTGACTATTGGGGCACAAGCGCCGCAGCTT
ATTTTGTCGGTTACTTGAAACCCACTACCTTCATGTTGAAGTACGACGAAAACGGCACTATTACAGATGC
AGTAGACTGTAGCCAAAATCCACTGGCGGAGCTGAAATGCAGTGTCAAGTCATTCGAGATCGACAAAGGC
ATCTACCAGACTTCAAATTTTCGCGTCGCACCATCCAAAGAAGTAGTGCGCTTTCCAAATATCACCAATC
TGTGTCCTTTTGGTGAAGTGTTTAACGCCACCACATTCCCCAGTGTTTACGCCTGGGAGAGAAAGAGGAT
CAGCAACTGTGTGGCTGACTATTCAGTGCTGTATAATAGCACCTCTTTTAGTACATTCAAATGTTACGGG
GTGTCAGCCACCAAGCTCAACGACCTGTGTTTTAGCAACGTATACGCAGATAGTTTCGTCGTCAAAGGAG
ATGACGTTAGACAGATCGCTCCCGGCCAAACAGGGGTTATTGCTGACTACAACTATAAGCTGCCCGATGA
TTTTACTGGCTGTGTGCTGGCTTGGAACACACGCAACATAGACGCCACGCAGACGGGCAATTACAACTAC
AAGTACCGTTCCCTGAGACACGGCAAACTGAGACCCTTTGAAAGGGACATCTCCAATGTGCCTTTTTCTC
CTGACGGCAAGCCCTGTACCCCACCCGCTTTTAATTGTTACTGGCCGCTGAATGATTATGGTTTCTATAT
AACTAACGGCATAGGCTATCAGCCATACCGGGTTGTTGTGCTCAGTTTCGAGTTGCTTAACGCTCCAGCA
ACTGTCTGTGGCCCAAAACTCAGTACCGATTTGATAAAGAATCAATGCGTGAACTTTAATTTTAACGGAT
TGACAGGGACAGGCGTTTTGACTCCTAGTTCCAAACGGTTCCAACCCTTTCAACAATTCGGGCGCGATGT
CTCTGATTTCACCGATTCTGTAAGAGATCCTAAGACCTCTGAAATACTTGACATCAGTCCTTGTTCTTTC
GGCGGTGTATCTGTAATCACACCGGGCACTAACACGAGCAGTGAAGTAGCCGTACTGTATCAGGATGTTA
ATTGCACTGACGTCCCGGTAGCAATACACGCAGATCAACTGACGCCATCTTGGCGAGTTCACTCTACCGG
CAATAACGTCTTTCAAACTCAAGCAGGATGCTTGATTGGGGCGGAGCACGTAGATACCAGTTATGAGTGC
GATATTCCGATAGGCGCGGGCATCTGTGCCAGTTATCACACCGTCAGTAGTCTCCGGTCTACTAGCCAGA
AAAGTATTGTCGCATACACAATGTCACTCGGTGCCGATAGTTCTATCGCCTACTCCAACAACACCATTGC
AATCCCCACTAATTTCTCCATCTCCATCACCACCGAAGTGATGCCTGTCAGCATGGCTAAAACCAGCGTT
GACTGCAATATGTATATTTGCGGCGATTCAACGGAGTGCGCGAATTTGCTCCTTCAATATGGCTCATTTT
GCACACAACTGAACCGGGCTCTCTCCGGAATCGCGGTGGAACAAGACAGGAACACTCGTGAAGTGTTCGC
GCAAGTCAAGCAAATGTATAAGACTCCGACCCTTAAAGATTTCGGCGGGTTTAATTTCTCCCAAATTCTC
CCGGACCCCTTGAAGCCTACCAAGCGCAGCTTTATCGAAGATTTGTTGTTCAACAAAGTTACCCTTGCCG
ACGCCGGTTTTATGAAGCAATACGGGGAATGTCTTGGAGATATAAATGCGCGTGATCTTATTTGTGCCCA
AAAATTCAACGGCTTGACAGTGCTGCCCCCACTCCTGACGGACGATATGATAGCCGCATACACTGCGGCG
TTGGTGAGCGGCACCGCCACCGCTGGCTGGACTTTCGGGGCAGGAGCCGCTTTGCAAATTCCCTTTGCGA
TGCAAATGGCGTATAGGTTTAACGGGATAGGCGTAACACAAAATGTTCTCTACGAAAATCAAAAGCAAAT
CGCTAATCAATTTAACAAGGCCATTTCCCAAATTCAGGAGAGTCTCACAACAACATCTACTGCTCTGGGA
AAACTGCAAGACGTTGTGAATCAAAACGCTCAAGCACTCAATACACTCGTTAAGCAACTGTCCTCTAACT
TCGGGGCCATATCTTCTGTGCTGAATGATATTCTGTCACGCCTCGATAAAGTTGAGGCTGAAGTCCAGAT
AGACAGACTGATTACGGGCAGGCTGCAAAGCCTGCAAACCTATGTGACGCAGCAGCTCATTCGAGCTGCT
GAAATTCGCGCTTCAGCGAACCTCGCAGCCACCAAAATGTCTGAATGTGTTTTGGGGCAAAGCAAACGGG
TCGATTTCTGTGGTAAAGGATACCATTTGATGTCTTTTCCCCAAGCAGCTCCACACGGCGTTGTCTTTCT
GCATGTGACCTATGTCCCCAGCCAAGAACGGAATTTCACAACGGCTCCCGCCATCTGTCACGAAGGGAAG
GCGTATTTTCCTCGGGAAGGGGTGTTTGTTTTCAATGGGACCTCATGGTTTATTACGCAGCGCAATTTCT
TTAGCCCCCAAATAATAACCACAGACAATACATTTGTCAGTGGTAGTTGCGATGTAGTCATTGGAATAAT
CAATAATACGGTGTACGATCCTTTGCAGCCAGAATTGGATAGCTTCAAAGAAGAACTTGACAAATACTTT
AAGAACCACACAAGTCCAGACGTGGACTTGGGAGATATAAGCGGGATAAACGCGAGCGTTGTCAATATTC
AAAAGGAAATCGACAGGCTGAATGAAGTAGCTAAGAATCTGAATGAATCCCTCATTGATTTGCAAGAACT
CGGGAAGTATGAGCAATATATCAAGTGGCCGTGGTATGTTTGGCTGGGTTTTATAGCCGGTCTGATTGCA
ATCGTCATGGTGACAATTCTGTTGTGTTGCATGACTTCATGCTGTAGTTGCCTCAAAGGCGCATGTAGCT
GTGGCAGTTGTTGTAAATTCGATGAGGATGATTCAGAACCCGTACTCAAGGGTGTGAAACTCCACTATAC
CTAAAGGATCCTCTAGAAGTTGTCTCCTCCTGCACTGACTGACTGATACAATCGATTTCTGGATCCGCAG
GCCTAATCAACCTCTGGATTACAAAATTTGTGAAAGATTGACTGGTATTCTTAACTATGTTGCTCCTTTT
ACGCTATGTGGATACGCTGCTTTAATGCCTTTGTATCATGCTATTGCTTCCCGTATGGCTTTCATTTTCT
CCTCCTTGTATAAATCCTGGTTGCTGTCTCTTTATGAGGAGTTGTGGCCCGTTGTCAGGCAACGTGGCGT
GGTGTGCACTGTGTTTGCTGACGCAACCCCCACTGGTTGGGGCATTGCCACCACCTGTCAGCTCCTTTCC
GGGACTTTCGCTTTCCCCCTCCCTATTGCCACGGCGGAACTCATCGCCGCCTGCCTTGCCCGCTGCTGGA
CAGGGGCTCGGCTGTTGGGCACTGACAATTCCGTGGTGTTGTCGGGGAAGCTGACGTCCTTTCCATGGCT
GCTCGCCTGTGTTGCCACCTGGATTCTGCGCGGGACGTCCTTCTGCTACGTCCCTTCGGCCCTCAATCCA
GCGGACCTTCCTTCCCGCGGCCTGCTGCCGGCTCTGCGGCCTCTTCCGCGTCTTCGCCTTCGCCCTCAGA
CGAGTCGGATCTCCCTTTGGGCCGCCTCCCCGCCTGTCTAGCTTGACTGACTGAGATACAGCGTACCTTC
AGCTCACAGACATGATAAGATACATTGATGAGTTTGGACAAACCACAACTAGAATGCAGTGAAAAAAATG
CTTTATTTGTGAAATTTGTGATGCTATTGCTTTATTTGTAACCATTATAAGCTGCAATAAACAAGTTAAC
AACAACAATTGCATTCATTTTATGTTTCAGGTTCAGGGGGAGGTGTGGGAGGTTTTTTAAAGCAAGTAAA
ACCTCTACAAATGTGGTATTGGCCCATCTCTATCGGTATCGTAGCATAACCCCTTGGGGCCTCTAAACGG
GTCTTGAGGGGTTTTTTGTGCCCCTCGGGCCGGATTGCTATCTACCGGCATTGGCGCAGAAAAAAATGCC
TGATGCGACGCTGCGCGTCTTATACTCCCACATATGCCAGATTCAGCAACGGATACGGCTTCCCCAACTT
GCCCACTTCCATACGTGTCCTCCTTACCAGAAATTTATCCTTAAGGTCGTCAGCTATCCTGCAGGCGATC
TCTCGATTTCGATCAAGACATTCCTTTAATGGTCTTTTCTGGACACCACTAGGGGTCAGAAGTAGTTCAT
CAAACTTTCTTCCCTCCCTAATCTCATTGGTTACCTTGGGCTATCGAAACTTAATTAAGCGATCTGCATC
TCAATTAGTCAGCAACCATAGTCCCGCCCCTAACTCCGCCCATCCCGCCCCTAACTCCGCCCAGTTCCGC
CCATTCTCCGCCCCATCGCTGACTAATTTTTTTTATTTATGCAGAGGCCGAGGCCGCCTCGGCCTCTGAG
CTATTCCAGAAGTAGTGAGGAGGCTTTTTTGGAGGCCTAGGCTTTTGCAAAGGAGGTAGCCAACATGATT
GAACAAGATGGATTGCACGCAGGTTCTCCCGCCGCTTGGGTGGAGAGGCTATTCGGCTATGACTGGGCAC
AACAGACAATCGGCTGCTCTGATGCCGCCGTGTTCCGGCTGTCAGCGCAGGGGCGCCCGGTTCTTTTTGT
CAAGACCGACCTGTCCGGTGCCCTGAATGAACTCCAGGACGAGGCAGCGCGGCTATCGTGGCTGGCCACG
ACGGGCGTTCCTTGCGCAGCTGTGCTCGACGTTGTCACTGAAGCGGGAAGGGACTGGCTGCTATTGGGCG
AAGTGCCGGGGCAGGATCTCCTGTCATCTCACCTTGCTCCTGCCGAGAAAGTATCCATCATGGCTGATGC
AATGCGGCGGCTGCATACGCTTGATCCGGCTACCTGCCCATTCGACCACCAAGCGAAACATCGCATCGAG
CGAGCACGTACTCGGATGGAAGCCGGTCTTGTCGATCAGGATGATCTGGACGAAGAGCATCAGGGGCTCG
CGCCAGCCGAACTGTTCGCCAGGCTCAAGGCGCGGATGCCCGACGGCGAGGATCTCGTCGTGACCCACGG
CGATGCCTGCTTGCCGAATATCATGGTGGAAAATGGCCGCTTTTCTGGATTCATCGACTGTGGCCGGCTG
GGTGTGGCGGACCGCTATCAGGACATAGCGTTGGCTACCCGTGATATTGCTGAAGAGCTTGGCGGCGAAT
GGGCTGACCGCTTCCTCGTGCTTTACGGTATCGCCGCTCCCGATTCGCAGCGCATCGCCTTCTATCGCCT
TCTTGACGAGTTCTTCTAGTATGTAAGCCCTGTGCCTTCTAGTTGCCAGCCATCTGTTGTTTGCCCCTCC
CCCGTGCCTTCCTTGACCCTGGAAGGTGCCACTCCCACTGTCCTTTCCTAATAAAATGAGGAAATTGCAT
CGCATTGTCTGAGTAGGTGTCATTCTATTCTGGGGGGTGGGGTGGGGCAGGACAGCAAGGGGGAGGATTG
GGAAGACAATAGCAGGCATGCTGGGGATGCGGTGGGCTCTATGGTTAATTAACCAGTCAAGTCAGCTACT
TGGCGAGATCGACTTGTCTGGGTTTCGACTACGCTCAGAATTGCGTCAGTCAAGTTCGATCTGGTCCTTG
CTATTGCACCCGTTCTCCGATTACGAGTTTCATTTAAATCATGTGAGCAAAAGGCCAGCAAAAGGCCAGG
AACCGTAAAAAGGCCGCGTTGCTGGCGTTTTTCCATAGGCTCCGCCCCCCTGACGAGCATCACAAAAATC
GACGCTCAAGTCAGAGGTGGCGAAACCCGACAGGACTATAAAGATACCAGGCGTTTCCCCCTGGAAGCTC
CCTCGTGCGCTCTCCTGTTCCGACCCTGCCGCTTACCGGATACCTGTCCGCCTTTCTCCCTTCGGGAAGC
GTGGCGCTTTCTCATAGCTCACGCTGTAGGTATCTCAGTTCGGTGTAGGTCGTTCGCTCCAAGCTGGGCT
GTGTGCACGAACCCCCCGTTCAGCCCGACCGCTGCGCCTTATCCGGTAACTATCGTCTTGAGTCCAACCC
GGTAAGACACGACTTATCGCCACTGGCAGCAGCCACTGGTAACAGGATTAGCAGAGCGAGGTATGTAGGC
GGTGCTACAGAGTTCTTGAAGTGGTGGCCTAACTACGGCTACACTAGAAGAACAGTATTTGGTATCTGCG
CTCTGCTGAAGCCAGTTACCTTCGGAAAAAGAGTTGGTAGCTCTTGATCCGGCAAACAAACCACCGCTGG
TAGCGGTGGTTTTTTTGTTTGCAAGCAGCAGATTACGCGCAGAAAAAAAGGATCTCAAGAAGATCCTTTG
ATCTTTTCTACGGGGTCTGACGCTCAGTGGAACGAAAACTCACGTTAAGGGATTTTGGTCATGAGATTAT
CAAAAAGGATCTTCACCTAGATCCTTTTAAATTAAAAATGAAGTTTTAAATCAATCTAAAGTATATATGA
GTAAACTTGGTCTGACAGTTACCAATGCTTAATCAGTGAGGCACCTATCTCAGCGATCTGTCTATTTCGT
TCATCCATAGTTGCATTTAAATTTCCGAACTCTCCAAGGCCCTCGTCGGAAAATCTTCAAACCTTTCGTC
CGATCCATCTTGCAGGCTACCTCTCGAACGAACTATCGCAAGTCTCTTGGCCGGCCTTGCGCCTTGGCTA
TTGCTTGGCAGCGCCTATCGCCAGGTATTACTCCAATCCCGAATATCCGAGATCGGGATCACCCGAGAGA
AGTTCAACCTACATCCTCAATCCCGATCTATCCGAGATCCGAGGAATATCGAAATCGGGGCGCGCCTGGT
GTACCGAGAACGATCCTCTCAGTGCGAGTCTCGACGATCCATATCGTTGCTTGGCAGTCAGCCAGTCGGA
ATCCAGCTTGGGACCCAGGAAGTCCAATCGTCAGATATTGTACTCAAGCCTGGTCACGGCAGCGTACCGA
TCTGTTTAAACCTAGATATTGATAGTCTGATCGGTCAACGTATAATCGAGTCCTAGCTTTTGCAAACATC
TATCAAGAGACAGGATCAGCAGGAGGCTTTCGCATGAGTATTCAACATTTCCGTGTCGCCCTTATTCCCT
TTTTTGCGGCATTTTGCCTTCCTGTTTTTGCTCACCCAGAAACGCTGGTGAAAGTAAAAGATGCTGAAGA
TCAGTTGGGTGCGCGAGTGGGTTACATCGAACTGGATCTCAACAGCGGTAAGATCCTTGAGAGTTTTCGC
CCCGAAGAACGCTTTCCAATGATGAGCACTTTTAAAGTTCTGCTATGTGGCGCGGTATTATCCCGTATTG
ACGCCGGGCAAGAGCAACTCGGTCGCCGCATACACTATTCTCAGAATGACTTGGTTGAGTATTCACCAGT
CACAGAAAAGCATCTTACGGATGGCATGACAGTAAGAGAATTATGCAGTGCTGCCATAACCATGAGTGAT
AACACTGCGGCCAACTTACTTCTGACAACGATTGGAGGACCGAAGGAGCTAACCGCTTTTTTGCACAACA
TGGGGGATCATGTAACTCGCCTTGATCGTTGGGAACCGGAGCTGAATGAAGCCATACCAAACGACGAGCG
TGACACCACGATGCCTGTAGCAATGGCAACAACCTTGCGTAAACTATTAACTGGCGAACTACTTACTCTA
GCTTCCCGGCAACAGTTGATAGACTGGATGGAGGCGGATAAAGTTGCAGGACCACTTCTGCGCTCGGCCC
TTCCGGCTGGCTGGTTTATTGCTGATAAATCTGGAGCCGGTGAGCGTGGGTCTCGCGGTATCATTGCAGC
ACTGGGGCCAGATGGTAAGCCCTCCCGTATCGTAGTTATCTACACGACGGGGAGTCAGGCAACTATGGAT
GAACGAAATAGACAGATCGCTGAGATAGGTGCCTCACTGATTAAGCATTGGTAACCGATTCTAGGTGCAT
TGGCGCAGAAAAAAATGCCTGATGCGACGCTGCGCGTCTTATACTCCCACATATGCCAGATTCAGCAACG
GATACGGCTTCCCCAACTTGCCCACTTCCATACGTGTCCTCCTTACCAGAAATTTATCCTTAAGATCCCG
AATCGTTTAAACTCGACTCTGGCTCTATCGAATCTCCGTCGTTTCGAGCTTACGCGAACAGCCGTGGCGC
TCATTTGCTCGTCGGGCATCGAATCTCGTCAGCTA
